Addgene plasmid #175446: pExpreS2-1-C3-PA
Purpose: (Empty Backbone) HiFi-compatible destination vector for secreted overexpression of 3C-cleavable, C-terminal Protein A tagged proteins with ExpreS2 Platform
Depositing lab: Wyatt Yue. Depositing organization: University of Oxford. Publication: FAS2FURIOUS: Moderate-Throughput Secreted Expression of Difficult Recombinant Proteins in Drosophila S2 Cells. Coker JA, Katis VL, Fairhead M, Schwenzer A, Clemmensen SB, Frandsen BU, de Jongh WA, Gileadi O, Burgess-Brown NA, Marsden BD, Midwood KS, Yue WW. Front Bioeng Biotechnol. 2022 May 5;10:871933. doi: 10.3389/fbioe.2022.871933. eCollection 2022. PubMed 35600892.
Backbone
  Vector backbone: pExpreS2-1
  Backbone manufacturer: ExpreS2ion Biotechnologies
  Backbone size (bp): 3156
  Modifications to backbone: Added HiFi-compatible MCS which introduces an N-terminal BiP secretion peptide and a C-terminal, 3C-cleavable Protein A tag
  Vector type: Insect Expression
  Promoter: Fused Actin-HSP70
  Selectable markers: Zeocin
  Tag / fusion protein: BiP Secretion Peptide (N terminal on insert); 3C-Protein A (C terminal on insert)
Growth in bacteria
  Bacterial resistance: Bleocin (Zeocin), 50 μg/mL
  Growth temperature: 37°C
  Growth strain: DH5alpha
  Copy number: High Copy
Gene/Insert
  Cloning method: Gibson Cloning
  Sequencing primers: 5′ ACAAGACAGGTTTAAGGAGAC; 3′ GCGCTTGAAAGGAGTGTGTA
Terms and licenses: Academic/Nonprofit Terms; Industry Terms: Not Available to Industry
Depositor comments: This plasmid is designed for use with the ExpreS2 Platform from ExpreS2ion Biotechnologies. It is intended to be used with the ExpreS2ion cells and media which can be obtained directly from the ExpreS2ion website.
How to cite: pExpreS2-1-C3-PA was a gift from Wyatt Yue (Addgene plasmid # 175446 ; http://n2t.net/addgene:175446 ; RRID:Addgene_175446)
