[The description below was written by a language model from this plasmid's Addgene catalogue record and pLannotate feature annotations shown in this document.]
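Description:
pExpreS2-1-C3-PA is an empty destination vector for secreted protein overexpression in Drosophila S2 cells, built on the commercial pExpreS2-1 backbone and intended for use with the ExpreS2 cell and media platform. It is a small plasmid (about 3.1 kb in the sequenced record) that replicates at high copy in E. coli from a ColE1/pUC-type origin. A single ble gene, encoding the bleomycin-binding protein from Streptoalloteichus hindustanus, provides Zeocin resistance in both bacteria and insect cells. It is preceded by a short actin 5C promoter fragment and a T7 promoter, and appears to be followed by the SV40 polyadenylation signal.

The expression cassette is driven by a fused promoter made of Drosophila actin 5C and hsp70 promoter fragments, followed by a chimeric intron that generally improves transcript processing and expression. Short annotated gypsy insulator fragments lie just upstream of the promoter. Downstream, the Drosophila BiP signal sequence directs the product into the secretory pathway. A HiFi/Gibson-compatible cloning site sits between this signal peptide and a C-terminal tag made from immunoglobulin-binding domains of Staphylococcus aureus Protein A. The catalogue entry states that the tag is preceded by a 3C protease cleavage site, although the feature table does not annotate that site separately. An OpIE-2 baculoviral polyadenylation signal terminates the transcript.

A gene of interest assembled in frame is therefore secreted into the medium as a Protein A fusion, which can be captured on IgG-based affinity resin, and the tag can then be removed with 3C protease. The vector was designed for moderate-throughput secreted expression of difficult recombinant proteins.
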