Features (pLannotate 1.2.2; 14 found; start..end, strand, type, name):
     76..197     +  polyA_signal   SV40 poly(A) signal: SV40 polyadenylation signal
    207..223     +  protein_bind   gypsy insulator (fragment): chromatin insulator from Drosophila Su(Hw), CP190, and Mod(mdg4)67.2
    239..270     +  polyA_signal   SV40 poly(A) signal (fragment): SV40 polyadenylation signal
    272..288     +  protein_bind   gypsy insulator (fragment): chromatin insulator from Drosophila Su(Hw), CP190, and Mod(mdg4)67.2
    303..745     +  promoter       Ac5 promoter (fragment): Drosophila melanogaster actin 5C promoter
    761..888     +  promoter       hsp70 promoter (fragment): Drosophila melanogaster hsp70Bb promoter
    910..1042    +  intron         chimeric intron: chimera between introns from human β-globin and immunoglobulin heavy chain genes
   1065..1118    +  sig_peptide    BiP signal sequence: Drosophila BiP signal sequence
   1140..1523    +  CDS            spa (fragment): SPA_STAAU - Experimental evidence at protein level: Swiss-Prot protein existence level 1. Plays a role in the inhibition of the host innate and adaptive immune responses. Possesses five immunoglobulin-binding domains that capture both the fragment crystallizable region (Fc region) and the Fab region (part of Ig that identifies antigen) of immunoglobulins (By similarity). In turn, Staphylococcus aureus is protected from phagocytic killing via inhibition of Ig Fc region. In addition, the host elicited B-cell response is prevented due to a decrease of antibody-secreting cell proliferation that en
   1589..1718    +  polyA_signal   OpIE-2 poly(A) signal: immediate-early gene 2 from the Orgyia pseudotsugata multicapsid nucleopolyhedrovirus; baculovirus polyadenylation signal
   1853..2441    -  rep_origin     ori: high-copy-number ColE1/pMB1/pBR322/pUC origin of replication
   2514..2606    +  promoter       Ac5 promoter (fragment): Drosophila melanogaster actin 5c promoter
   2698..2716    +  promoter       T7 promoter: promoter for bacteriophage T7 RNA polymerase
   2726..9       +  CDS            ble (across the origin): BLE_STRHI - Experimental evidence at protein level: Swiss-Prot protein existence level 1. Binding protein with a strong affinity to the bleomycin family of antibiotics. From Streptoalloteichus hindustanus.
>Addgene plasmid #175446 | pExpreS2-1-C3-PA | addgene full sequence | sequence record 358138 | Addgene NGS Result
GAGCAGGACTGACCGACGCCGACCAACACCGCCGGTCCGACGGCGGCCCACGGGTCCCAGGGGGGTCGAC
CTCGAAACTTGTTTATTGCAGCTTATAATGGTTACAAATAAAGCAATAGCATCACAAATTTCACAAATAA
AGCATTTTTTTCACTGCATTCTAGTTGTGGTTTGTCCAAACTCATCAATGTATCTTATCATGTCTTCACG
TAATAAGTGTGCGGCTAGCAGTCAACTAGTCCAAACTCATCAATGTATCTTATCATGTCTTCACGTAATA
AGTGTGCGGCTAGCAGTCAACTACTAGTGAATGCCCTACTAGAAGATGTGTGTTGCACAAAATGTCCCTG
GAATAACCAATTTGAAGTGCAGATAGCAGTAAACGTAAGCTAATATGAATATTATTTAACTGTAATGTTT
TAATATCGCTGGACATTACTAATAAACCCACTATAAACACATGTACATATGTATGTTTTGGCATACAATG
AGTAGTTGGGGAAAAAATGTGTAAAAGCACCGTGACCATCACAGCATAAAGATAACCAGCTGAAGTATCG
AATATGAGTAACCCCCAAATTGAATCACATGCCGCAACTGATAGGACCCATGGAAGTACACTCTTCATGG
CGATATACAAGACACACACAAGCACGAACACCCAGTTGCGGAGGAAATTCTCCGTAAATGAAAACCCAAT
CGGCGAACAATTCATACCCATATATGGTAAAAGTTTTGAACGCGAGCGAACTTAAGAGCGCCGGAGTATA
AATAGAGGCGCTTCGTCTACGGAGCGACAATTCAATTCAAACAAGCAAAGTGAACACGTCGCTAAGCGAA
AGCTAAGCAAATAAACAAGCGCAGCTGAACAAGCTAAACAATCTGCAGAAGCTTGGTACCCTCGAGCTCG
TAAGTATCAAGGTTACAAGACAGGTTTAAGGAGACCAATAGAAACTGGGCTTGTCGAGACAGAGAAGACT
CTTGCGTTTCTGATAGGCACCTATTGGTCTTACTGACATCCACTTTGCCTTTCTCTCCACAGGAATTCTG
GATCCGATCTCAATATGAAGTTATGCATATTACTGGCCGTCGTGGCCTTTGTTGGCCTCTCGCTCGGGAG
ATCTTTGGAGGTTCTGTTTCAGGGTCCAGCCGCCCAGCATGACGAGGCCGTGGATAACAAGTTCAATAAG
GAGCAGCAGAACGCCTTCTACGAGATCCTGCACCTGCCCAACCTGAATGAGGAGCAGCGCAATGCCTTCA
TTCAGAGCCTGAAGGACGATCCATCCCAGTCGGCCAACCTGCTGGCCGAGGCCAAGAAGCTGAATGACGC
CCAGGCCCCGAAGGTGGACAACAAGTTTAATAAGGAGCAGCAGAATGCCTTTTATGAGATCCTGCATCTG
CCAAATCTGAACGAGGAGCAGCGCAACGCCTTTATCCAGTCCCTGAAGGATGATCCAAGCCAGTCCGCCA
ATTTATTAGCTGAAGCCAAGAAGCTGAACGATGCCCAGGCCCCCAAGGTGGATGCCAACTCCTCGAGCGT
GCCATAAACCGGTCATATGCGGCCGCGGATCGATCGATATCTGACTAAATCTTAGTTTGTATTGTCATGT
TTTAATACAATATGTTATGTTTAAATATGTTTTTAATAAATTTTATAAAATAATTTCAACTTTTATTGTA
ACAACATTGTCCATTTACACACTCCTTTCAAGCGCGTGGGACTCGATGCTCGGCGCCACTCAAAGGCGGT
AATACGGTTATCCACAGAATCAGGGGATAACGCAGGAAAGAACATGTGAGCAAAAGGCCAGCAAAAGGCC
AGGAACCGTAAAAAGGCCGCGTTGCTGGCGTTTTTCCATAGGCTCCGCCCCCCTGACGAGCATCACAAAA
ATCGACGCTCAAGTCAGAGGTGGCGAAACCCGACAGGACTATAAAGATACCAGGCGTTTCCCCCTGGAAG
CTCCCTCGTGCGCTCTCCTGTTCCGACCCTGCCGCTTACCGGATACCTGTCCGCCTTTCTCCCTTCGGGA
AGCGTGGCGCTTTCTCATAGCTCACGCTGTAGGTATCTCAGTTCGGTGTAGGTCGTTCGCTCCAAGCTGG
GCTGTGTGCACGAACCCCCCGTTCAGCCCGACCGCTGCGCCTTATCCGGTAACTATCGTCTTGAGTCCAA
CCCGGTAAGACACGACTTATCGCCACTGGCAGCAGCCACTGGTAACAGGATTAGCAGAGCGAGGTATGTA
GGCGGTGCTACAGAGTTCTTGAAGTGGTGGCCTAACTACGGCTACACTAGAAGAACAGTATTTGGTATCT
GCGCTCTGCTGAAGCCAGTTACCTTCGGAAAAAGAGTTGGTAGCTCTTGATCCGGCAAACAAACCACCGC
TGGTAGCGGTGGTTTTTTTGTTTGCAAGCAGCAGATTACGCGCAGAAAAAAAGGATCTCAAGAAGATCCT
TTGATCTTTTCTACGGGGTCTGACGCTCAGTGGAACGAAAACTCACGTTAAGGGATTTTGCATGCGCTAA
GCGGGCTTTATAAAACGGGCTGCGGGACCAGTTTTCATATCACTACCGTTTGAGTTCTTGTGCTGTGTGG
ATACTCCTCCCGACACCGAATTAATTCGGATCTCTGCAAGGGATTTTGGTCATGAACAATAAAACTGTCT
GCTTACATAAACAGTAATACAAGGGGTGTTCATAGTATAATACGACTCACTATAGGAGGGCCACCATGGC
CAAGTTGACCAGTGCCGTTCCGGTGCTCACCGCGCGCGACGTCGCCGGAGCGGTCGAGTTCTGGACCGAC
CGGCTCGGGTTCAGCCGGGACTTCGTGGAGGACGACTTCGCCGGTGTGGTCCGGGACGACGTGACCCTGT
TCATCAGCGCGGTCCAGGACCAGGTGGTGCCGGACAACACCCTGGCCTGGGTGTGGGTGCGCGGCCTGGA
CGAGCTGTACGCCGAGTGGTCGGAGGTCGTGTCCACGAACTTCCGGGACGCCTCCGGGCCGGCCATGACC
GAGATCGGCGAGCAGCCGTGGGGGCGGGAGTTCGCCCTGCGCGACCCGGCCGGCAACTGCGTGCACTTCG
TGGCCGAG
